Addgene plasmid #187482: pEGPN
Purpose: Expression vector - GFP
Depositing lab: Lewis Cantley. Depositing organization: Cornell University. Publication: Coagulation factors directly cleave SARS-CoV-2 spike and enhance viral entry. Kastenhuber ER, Mercadante M, Nilsson-Payant B, Johnson JL, Jaimes JA, Muecksch F, Weisblum Y, Bram Y, Chandar V, Whittaker GR, tenOever BR, Schwartz RE, Cantley L. Elife. 2022 Mar 23;11. pii: 77444. doi: 10.7554/eLife.77444. PubMed 35294338.
Backbone
  Vector backbone: pLenti
  Backbone size w/o insert (bp): 7456
  Total vector size (bp): 8182
  Vector type: Lentiviral
  Selectable markers: Neomycin (select with G418)
Growth in bacteria
  Bacterial resistance: Ampicillin, 100 μg/mL
  Growth temperature: 37°C
  Growth strain: NEB Stable
  Copy number: High Copy
Gene/Insert
  Gene/Insert name: EGFP
  Species: Synthetic
  Insert size (bp): 717
  Promoter: EFS
  Cloning method: Gibson Cloning
  Sequencing primers: 5′ CTAACTCGAACGCTAGCTGTGCGATCGTTT; 3′ AGGCCTCGGGATTCCTAGGAACAGCGGTTT
Terms and licenses: Academic/Nonprofit Terms; Industry Terms: Not Available to Industry
How to cite: pEGPN was a gift from Lewis Cantley (Addgene plasmid # 187482 ; http://n2t.net/addgene:187482 ; RRID:Addgene_187482)
