[The description below was written by a language model from this plasmid's Addgene catalogue record and pLannotate feature annotations shown in this document.]
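Description:
pEGPN is a lentiviral expression vector built on a pLenti backbone that delivers an EGFP reporter together with a neomycin resistance marker into mammalian cells. In bacteria it is maintained through a high-copy ColE1/pUC-type origin and selected with ampicillin via the β-lactamase gene and its native promoter. The catalogue lists a total size of 8,182 bp, and the sequenced record behind the feature table is 8,172 nt, so the annotation appears to cover essentially the whole plasmid.

The viral genome is transcribed in packaging cells from a CMV enhancer/promoter fused to a truncated HIV-1 5' LTR, an arrangement typical of Tat-independent, third-generation-style transfer vectors. Downstream lie the Ψ packaging signal with an adjoining gag fragment, the Rev response element for Rev-dependent nuclear export of the unspliced genomic RNA, and the cPPT/CTS, which aids nuclear import of the reverse-transcribed genome. The payload consists of two independent cassettes. The short EF-1α core promoter (EFS) drives the mammalian codon-optimised EGFP, and a mouse PGK promoter drives NeoR, allowing transduced cells to be selected with G418. A WPRE after both cassettes enhances transcript stability and expression. It is followed by a nef-derived fragment and a second truncated LTR element that forms the 3' end of the provirus. The table labels this element only as a truncated LTR, so self-inactivating status is not explicitly recorded.

The stated purpose is simply a GFP expression vector. It suits the generation of stably fluorescent, G418-selectable cell lines, or use as a control alongside related vectors. It was deposited in connection with a study of coagulation factor cleavage of the SARS-CoV-2 spike protein and viral entry.
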