Features (pLannotate 1.2.2; 20 found; start..end, strand, type, name):
     30..82      -  misc_feature   bom (fragment): basis of mobility region from pBR322
    237..616     +  enhancer       CMV enhancer: human cytomegalovirus immediate early enhancer
    617..816     +  promoter       CMV promoter: human cytomegalovirus (CMV) immediate early promoter
    834..1014    +  LTR            5' LTR (truncated): truncated 5' long terminal repeat (LTR) from HIV-1
   1061..1186    +  misc_feature   HIV-1 Ψ: packaging signal of human immunodeficiency virus type 1
   1170..1508    +  CDS            HIV-1 gag (fragment): gag protein from human immunodeficiency virus 1; gag
   1683..1916    +  misc_feature   RRE: The Rev response element (RRE) of HIV-1 allows for Rev-dependent mRNA export from the nucleus to the cytoplasm.
   2293..2393    +  CDS            Rev (fragment): human immunodeficiency virus 1 (HIV-1) Rev protein; rev; enhances nuclear export of unspliced and incompletely spliced viral mRNAs
   2443..2560    +  misc_feature   cPPT/CTS: central polypurine tract and central termination sequence of HIV-1
   2656..2867    +  promoter       EF-1α core promoter: core promoter for human elongation factor EF-1α
   2912..3631    +  CDS            EGFP: the original enhanced GFP (Yang et al., 1996) mammalian codon-optimized
   3667..4166    +  promoter       PGK promoter: mouse phosphoglycerate kinase 1 promoter
   4203..4997    +  CDS            NeoR/KanR: aminoglycoside phosphotransferase from Tn5; aph(3')-II (or nptII); confers resistance to neomycin, kanamycin, and G418 (Geneticin®)
   5060..5648    +  misc_feature   WPRE: woodchuck hepatitis virus posttranscriptional regulatory element
   5649..5668    +  misc_feature   MCS (fragment): pBluescript multiple cloning site
   5670..6170    +  CDS            nef (fragment): NEF_HV1LA - Experimental evidence at protein level: Swiss-Prot protein existence level 1. Extracellular Nef protein targets CD4(+) T-lymphocytes for apoptosis by interacting with CXCR4 surface receptors. From Human immunodeficiency virus type 1 group M subtype B (isolate Lai) (HIV-1).
   6177..6357    +  LTR            5' LTR (truncated): truncated 5' long terminal repeat (LTR) from HIV-1
   6419..7007    -  rep_origin     ori: high-copy-number ColE1/pMB1/pBR322/pUC origin of replication
   7178..8038    -  CDS            AmpR: β-lactamase; bla; confers resistance to ampicillin, carbenicillin, and related antibiotics
   8039..8143    -  promoter       AmpR promoter: bla
>Addgene plasmid #187482 | pEGPN | addgene full sequence | sequence record 367372 | Addgene NGS Result
TCGACGGATCGGGAGATCTCCCGATCCCCTATGGTGCACTCTCAGTACAATCTGCTCTGATGCCGCATAG
TTAAGCCAGTATCTGCTCCCTGCTTGTGTGTTGGAGGTCGCTGAGTAGTGCGCGAGCAAAATTTAAGCTA
CAACAAGGCAAGGCTTGACCGACAATTGCATGAAGAATCTGCTTAGGGTTAGGCGTTTTGCGCTGCTTCG
CGATGTACGGGCCAGATATACGCGTTGACATTGATTATTGACTAGTTATTAATAGTAATCAATTACGGGG
TCATTAGTTCATAGCCCATATATGGAGTTCCGCGTTACATAACTTACGGTAAATGGCCCGCCTGGCTGAC
CGCCCAACGACCCCCGCCCATTGACGTCAATAATGACGTATGTTCCCATAGTAACGCCAATAGGGACTTT
CCATTGACGTCAATGGGTGGAGTATTTACGGTAAACTGCCCACTTGGCAGTACATCAAGTGTATCATATG
CCAAGTACGCCCCCTATTGACGTCAATGACGGTAAATGGCCCGCCTGGCATTATGCCCAGTACATGACCT
TATGGGACTTTCCTACTTGGCAGTACATCTACGTATTAGTCATCGCTATTACCATGGTGATGCGGTTTTG
GCAGTACATCAATGGGCGTGGATAGCGGTTTGACTCACGGGGATTTCCAAGTCTCCACCCCATTGACGTC
AATGGGAGTTTGTTTTGGCACCAAAATCAACGGGACTTTCCAAAATGTCGTAACAACTCCGCCCCATTGA
CGCAAATGGGCGGTAGGCGTGTACGGTGGGAGGTCTATATAAGCAGCGCGTTTTGCCTGTACTGGGTCTC
TCTGGTTAGACCAGATCTGAGCCTGGGAGCTCTCTGGCTAACTAGGGAACCCACTGCTTAAGCCTCAATA
AAGCTTGCCTTGAGTGCTTCAAGTAGTGTGTGCCCGTCTGTTGTGTGACTCTGGTAACTAGAGATCCCTC
AGACCCTTTTAGTCAGTGTGGAAAATCTCTAGCAGTGGCGCCCGAACAGGGACTTGAAAGCGAAAGGGAA
ACCAGAGGAGCTCTCTCGACGCAGGACTCGGCTTGCTGAAGCGCGCACGGCAAGAGGCGAGGGGCGGCGA
CTGGTGAGTACGCCAAAAATTTTGACTAGCGGAGGCTAGAAGGAGAGAGATGGGTGCGAGAGCGTCAGTA
TTAAGCGGGGGAGAATTAGATCGCGATGGGAAAAAATTCGGTTAAGGCCAGGGGGAAAGAAAAAATATAA
ATTAAAACATATAGTATGGGCAAGCAGGGAGCTAGAACGATTCGCAGTTAATCCTGGCCTGTTAGAAACA
TCAGAAGGCTGTAGACAAATACTGGGACAGCTACAACCATCCCTTCAGACAGGATCAGAAGAACTTAGAT
CATTATATAATACAGTAGCAACCCTCTATTGTGTGCATCAAAGGATAGAGATAAAAGACACCAAGGAAGC
TTTAGACAAGATAGAGGAAGAGCAAAACAAAAGTAAGACCACCGCACAGCAAGCGGCCGGCCGCTGATCT
TCAGACCTGGAGGAGGAGATATGAGGGACAATTGGAGAAGTGAATTATATAAATATAAAGTAGTAAAAAT
TGAACCATTAGGAGTAGCACCCACCAAGGCAAAGAGAAGAGTGGTGCAGAGAGAAAAAAGAGCAGTGGGA
ATAGGAGCTTTGTTCCTTGGGTTCTTGGGAGCAGCAGGAAGCACTATGGGCGCAGCGTCAATGACGCTGA
CGGTACAGGCCAGACAATTATTGTCTGGTATAGTGCAGCAGCAGAACAATTTGCTGAGGGCTATTGAGGC
GCAACAGCATCTGTTGCAACTCACAGTCTGGGGCATCAAGCAGCTCCAGGCAAGAATCCTGGCTGTGGAA
AGATACCTAAAGGATCAACAGCTCCTGGGGATTTGGGGTTGCTCTGGAAAACTCATTTGCACCACTGCTG
TGCCTTGGAATGCTAGTTGGAGTAATAAATCTCTGGAACAGATTTGGAATCACACGACCTGGATGGAGTG
GGACAGAGAAATTAACAATTACACAAGCTTAATACACTCCTTAATTGAAGAATCGCAAAACCAGCAAGAA
AAGAATGAACAAGAATTATTGGAATTAGATAAATGGGCAAGTTTGTGGAATTGGTTTAACATAACAAATT
GGCTGTGGTATATAAAATTATTCATAATGATAGTAGGAGGCTTGGTAGGTTTAAGAATAGTTTTTGCTGT
ACTTTCTATAGTGAATAGAGTTAGGCAGGGATATTCACCATTATCGTTTCAGACCCACCTCCCAACCCCG
AGGGGACCCGACAGGCCCGAAGGAATAGAAGAAGAAGGTGGAGAGAGAGACAGAGACAGATCCATTCGAT
TAGTGAACGGATCGGCACTGCGTGCGCCAATTCTGCAGACAAATGGCAGTATTCATCCACAATTTTAAAA
GAAAAGGGGGGATTGGGGGGTACAGTGCAGGGGAAAGAATAGTAGACATAATAGCAACAGACATACAAAC
TAAAGAATTACAAAAACAAATTACAAAAATTCAAAATTTTCGGGTTTATTACAGGGACAGCAGAGATCCA
GTTTGGTTAGTACCGGGCCCGGGGATCAGTGTGAGGGAGTGTAAAGCTGGTTTAAACCCTGCAGGGGGCA
GAGCGCACATCGCCCACAGTCCCCGAGAAGTTGGGGGGAGGGGTCGGCAATTGAACCGGTGCCTAGAGAA
GGTGGCGCGGGGTAAACTGGGAAAGTGATGTCGTGTACTGGCTCCGCCTTTTTCCCGAGGGTGGGGGAGA
ACCGTATATAAGTGCAGTAGTCGCCGTGAACGTTCTTTTTCGCAACGGGTTTGCCGCCAGAACACAGCGC
CGGTGCTAACTCGAACGCTAGCTGTGCGATCGTTTGCCACCATGGTGAGCAAGGGCGAGGAGCTGTTCAC
CGGGGTGGTGCCCATCCTGGTCGAGCTGGACGGCGACGTAAACGGCCACAAGTTCAGCGTGTCCGGCGAG
GGCGAGGGCGATGCCACCTACGGCAAGCTGACCCTGAAGTTCATCTGCACCACCGGCAAGCTGCCCGTGC
CCTGGCCCACCCTCGTGACCACCCTGACCTACGGCGTGCAGTGCTTCAGCCGCTACCCCGACCACATGAA
GCAGCACGACTTCTTCAAGTCCGCCATGCCCGAAGGCTACGTCCAGGAGCGCACCATCTTCTTCAAGGAC
GACGGCAACTACAAGACCCGCGCCGAGGTGAAGTTCGAGGGCGACACCCTGGTGAACCGCATCGAGCTGA
AGGGCATCGACTTCAAGGAGGACGGCAACATCCTGGGGCACAAGCTGGAGTACAACTACAACAGCCACAA
CGTCTATATCATGGCCGACAAGCAGAAGAACGGCATCAAGGTGAACTTCAAGATCCGCCACAACATCGAG
GACGGCAGCGTGCAGCTCGCCGACCACTACCAGCAGAACACCCCCATCGGCGACGGCCCCGTGCTGCTGC
CCGACAACCACTACCTGAGCACCCAGTCCGCCCTGAGCAAAGACCCCAACGAGAAGCGCGATCACATGGT
CCTGCTGGAGTTCGTGACCGCCGCCGGGATCACTCTCGGCATGGACGAGCTGTACAAGTAAAAACCGCTG
TTCCTAGGAATCCCGAGGCCTCTACCGGGTAGGGGAGGCGCTTTTCCCAAGGCAGTCTGGAGCATGCGCT
TTAGCAGCCCCGCTGGGCACTTGGCGCTACACAAGTGGCCTCTGGCCTCGCACACATTCCACATCCACCG
GTAGGCGCCAACCGGCTCCGTTCTTTGGTGGCCCCTTCGCGCCACCTTCTACTCCTCCCCTAGTCAGGAA
GTTCCCCCCCGCCCCGCAGCTCGCGTCGTGCAGGACGTGACAAATGGAAGTAGCACGTCTCACTAGTCTC
GTGCAGATGGACAGCACCGCTGAGCAATGGAAGCGGGTAGGCCTTTGGGGCAGCGGCCAATAGCAGCTTT
GCTCCTTCGCTTTCTGGGCTCAGAGGCTGGGAAGGGGTGGGTCCGGGGGCGGGCTCAGGGGCGGGCTCAG
GGGCGGGGCGGGCGCCCGAAGGTCCTCCGGAGGCCCGGCATTCTGCACGCTTCAAAAGCGCACGTCTGCC
GCGCTGTTCTCCTCTTCCTCATCTCCGGGCCTTTCGGACCCGACATTAGCGCTACAGCTTAAGCGGGCCA
CCATGATTGAACAAGATGGATTGCACGCAGGTTCTCCGGCCGCTTGGGTGGAGAGGCTATTCGGCTATGA
CTGGGCACAACAGACAATCGGCTGCTCTGATGCCGCCGTGTTCCGGCTGTCAGCGCAGGGGCGCCCGGTT
CTTTTTGTCAAGACCGACCTGTCCGGTGCCCTGAATGAACTGCAAGACGAGGCAGCGCGGCTATCGTGGC
TGGCCACGACGGGCGTTCCTTGCGCAGCTGTGCTCGACGTTGTCACTGAAGCGGGAAGGGACTGGCTGCT
ATTGGGCGAAGTGCCGGGGCAGGATCTCCTGTCATCTCACCTTGCTCCTGCCGAGAAAGTATCCATCATG
GCTGATGCAATGCGGCGGCTGCATACGCTTGATCCGGCTACCTGCCCATTCGACCACCAAGCGAAACATC
GCATCGAGCGAGCACGTACTCGGATGGAAGCCGGTCTTGTCGATCAGGATGATCTGGACGAAGAGCATCA
GGGGCTCGCGCCAGCCGAACTGTTCGCCAGGCTCAAGGCGAGCATGCCCGACGGCGAGGATCTCGTCGTG
ACCCATGGCGATGCCTGCTTGCCGAATATCATGGTGGAAAATGGCCGCTTTTCTGGATTCATCGACTGTG
GCCGGCTGGGTGTGGCGGACCGCTATCAGGACATAGCGTTGGCTACCCGTGATATTGCTGAAGAGCTTGG
CGGCGAATGGGCTGACCGCTTCCTCGTGCTTTACGGTATCGCCGCTCCCGATTCGCAGCGCATCGCCTTC
TATCGCCTTCTTGACGAGTTCTTCTGAGGATCCGTTTAAACGTTGTTGTTTGGGGTTGAATTACTCTTCT
AGACCGCGGCGCGCCCGATAATCAACCTCTGGATTACAAAATTTGTGAAAGATTGACTGGTATTCTTAAC
TATGTTGCTCCTTTTACGCTATGTGGATACGCTGCTTTAATGCCTTTGTATCATGCTATTGCTTCCCGTA
TGGCTTTCATTTTCTCCTCCTTGTATAAATCCTGGTTGCTGTCTCTTTATGAGGAGTTGTGGCCCGTTGT
CAGGCAACGTGGCGTGGTGTGCACTGTGTTTGCTGACGCAACCCCCACTGGTTGGGGCATTGCCACCACC
TGTCAGCTCCTTTCCGGGACTTTCGCTTTCCCCCTCCCTATTGCCACGGCGGAACTCATCGCCGCCTGCC
TTGCCCGCTGCTGGACAGGGGCTCGGCTGTTGGGCACTGACAATTCCGTGGTGTTGTCGGGGAAATCATC
GTCCTTTCCTTGGCTGCTCGCCTGTGTTGCCACCTGGATTCTGCGCGGGACGTCCTTCTGCTACGTCCCT
TCGGCCCTCAATCCAGCGGACCTTCCTTCCCGCGGCCTGCTGCCGGCTCTGCGGCCTCTTCCGCGTCTTC
GCCTTCGCCCTCAGACGAGTCGGATCTCCCTTTGGGCCGCCTCCCCGCATCGATACCGTCGACCTCGATC
GAGACCTAGAAAAACATGGAGCAATCACAAGTAGCAATACAGCAGCTACCAATGCTGATTGTGCCTGGCT
AGAAGCACAAGAGGAGGAGGAGGTGGGTTTTCCAGTCACACCTCAGGTACCTTTAAGACCAATGACTTAC
AAGGCAGCTGTAGATCTTAGCCACTTTTTAAAAGAAAAGGGGGGACTGGAAGGGCTAATTCACTCCCAAC
GAAGACAAGATATCCTTGATCTGTGGATCTACCACACACAAGGCTACTTCCCTGATTGGCAGAACTACAC
ACCAGGGCCAGGGATCAGATATCCACTGACCTTTGGATGGTGCTACAAGCTAGTACCAGTTGAGCAAGAG
AAGGTAGAAGAAGCCAATGAAGGAGAGAACACCCGCTTGTTACACCCTGTGAGCCTGCATGGGATGGATG
ACCCGGAGAGAGAAGTATTAGAGTGGAGGTTTGACAGCCGCCTAGCATTTCATCACATGGCCCGAGAGCT
GCATCCGGACTGTACTGGGTCTCTCTGGTTAGACCAGATCTGAGCCTGGGAGCTCTCTGGCTAACTAGGG
AACCCACTGCTTAAGCCTCAATAAAGCTTGCCTTGAGTGCTTCAAGTAGTGTGTGCCCGTCTGTTGTGTG
ACTCTGGTAACTAGAGATCCCTCAGACCCTTTTAGTCAGTGTGGAAAATCTCTAGCAGCATGTGAGCAAA
AGGCCAGCAAAAGGCCAGGAACCGTAAAAAGGCCGCGTTGCTGGCGTTTTTCCATAGGCTCCGCCCCCCT
GACGAGCATCACAAAAATCGACGCTCAAGTCAGAGGTGGCGAAACCCGACAGGACTATAAAGATACCAGG
CGTTTCCCCCTGGAAGCTCCCTCGTGCGCTCTCCTGTTCCGACCCTGCCGCTTACCGGATACCTGTCCGC
CTTTCTCCCTTCGGGAAGCGTGGCGCTTTCTCATAGCTCACGCTGTAGGTATCTCAGTTCGGTGTAGGTC
GTTCGCTCCAAGCTGGGCTGTGTGCACGAACCCCCCGTTCAGCCCGACCGCTGCGCCTTATCCGGTAACT
ATCGTCTTGAGTCCAACCCGGTAAGACACGACTTATCGCCACTGGCAGCAGCCACTGGTAACAGGATTAG
CAGAGCGAGGTATGTAGGCGGTGCTACAGAGTTCTTGAAGTGGTGGCCTAACTACGGCTACACTAGAAGA
ACAGTATTTGGTATCTGCGCTCTGCTGAAGCCAGTTACCTTCGGAAAAAGAGTTGGTAGCTCTTGATCCG
GCAAACAAACCACCGCTGGTAGCGGTGGTTTTTTTGTTTGCAAGCAGCAGATTACGCGCAGAAAAAAAGG
ATCTCAAGAAGATCCTTTGATCTTTTCTACGGGGTCTGACGCTCAGTGGAACGAAAACTCACGTTAAGGG
ATTTTGGTCATGAGATTATCAAAAAGGATCTTCACCTAGATCCTTTTAAATTAAAAATGAAGTTTTAAAT
CAATCTAAAGTATATATGAGTAAACTTGGTCTGACAGTTACCAATGCTTAATCAGTGAGGCACCTATCTC
AGCGATCTGTCTATTTCGTTCATCCATAGTTGCCTGACTCCCCGTCGTGTAGATAACTACGATACGGGAG
GGCTTACCATCTGGCCCCAGTGCTGCAATGATACCGCGAGACCCACGCTCACCGGCTCCAGATTTATCAG
CAATAAACCAGCCAGCCGGAAGGGCCGAGCGCAGAAGTGGTCCTGCAACTTTATCCGCCTCCATCCAGTC
TATTAATTGTTGCCGGGAAGCTAGAGTAAGTAGTTCGCCAGTTAATAGTTTGCGCAACGTTGTTGCCATT
GCTACAGGCATCGTGGTGTCACGCTCGTCGTTTGGTATGGCTTCATTCAGCTCCGGTTCCCAACGATCAA
GGCGAGTTACATGATCCCCCATGTTGTGCAAAAAAGCGGTTAGCTCCTTCGGTCCTCCGATCGTTGTCAG
AAGTAAGTTGGCCGCAGTGTTATCACTCATGGTTATGGCAGCACTGCATAATTCTCTTACTGTCATGCCA
TCCGTAAGATGCTTTTCTGTGACTGGTGAGTACTCAACCAAGTCATTCTGAGAATAGTGTATGCGGCGAC
CGAGTTGCTCTTGCCCGGCGTCAATACGGGATAATACCGCGCCACATAGCAGAACTTTAAAAGTGCTCAT
CATTGGAAAACGTTCTTCGGGGCGAAAACTCTCAAGGATCTTACCGCTGTTGAGATCCAGTTCGATGTAA
CCCACTCGTGCACCCAACTGATCTTCAGCATCTTTTACTTTCACCAGCGTTTCTGGGTGAGCAAAAACAG
GAAGGCAAAATGCCGCAAAAAAGGGAATAAGGGCGACACGGAAATGTTGAATACTCATACTCTTCCTTTT
TCAATATTATTGAAGCATTTATCAGGGTTATTGTCTCATGAGCGGATACATATTTGAATGTATTTAGAAA
AATAAACAAATAGGGGTTCCGCGCACATTTCCCCGAAAAGTGCCACCTGACG
